>Addgene plasmid #51733 | R5 EMCV | depositor full sequence | sequence record 83025 | R5 EMCV sequence 6208 bps
CTGAAAGAGGAACTTGGTTAGGTACCTTCTGAGGCGGAAAGAACCAGCTGTGGAATGTGTGTCAGTTAGG
GTGTGGAAAGTCCCCAGGCTCCCCAGCAGGCAGAAGTATGCAAAGCATGCATCTCAATTAGTCAGCAACC
AGGTGTGGAAAGTCCCCAGGCTCCCCAGCAGGCAGAAGTATGCAAAGCATGCATCTCAATTAGTCAGCAA
CCATAGTCCCGCCCCTAACTCCGCCCATCCCGCCCCTAACTCCGCCCAGTTCCGCCCATTCTCCGCCCCA
TGGCTGACTAATTTTTTTTATTTATGCAGAGGCCGAGGCCGCCTCGGCCTCTGAGCTATTCCAGAAGTAG
TGAGGAGGCTTTTTTGGAGGCCTAGGCTTTTGCAAAAAGCTTGGCAATCCGGTACTGTTGGTAAAGCCAC
CATGGAAGATGCCAAAAACATTAAGAAGGGCCCAGCGCCATTCTACCCACTCGAAGACGGGACCGCCGGC
GAGCAGCTGCACAAAGCCATGAAGCGCTACGCCCTGGTGCCCGGCACCATCGCCTTTACCGACGCACATA
TCGAGGTGGACATTACCTACGCCGAGTACTTCGAGATGAGCGTTCGGCTGGCAGAAGCTATGAAGCGCTA
TGGGCTGAATACAAACCATCGGATCGTGGTGTGCAGCGAGAATAGCTTGCAGTTCTTCATGCCCGTGTTG
GGTGCCCTGTTCATCGGTGTGGCTGTGGCCCCAGCTAACGACATCTACAACGAGCGCGAGCTGCTGAACA
GCATGGGCATCAGCCAGCCCACCGTCGTATTCGTGAGCAAGAAAGGGCTGCAAAAGATCCTCAACGTGCA
AAAGAAGCTACCGATCATACAAAAGATCATCATCATGGATAGCAAGACCGACTACCAGGGCTTCCAAAGC
ATGTACACCTTCGTGACTTCCCATTTGCCACCCGGCTTCAACGAGTACGACTTCGTGCCCGAGAGCTTCG
ACCGGGACAAAACCATCGCCCTGATCATGAACAGTAGTGGCAGTACCGGATTGCCCAAGGGCGTAGCCCT
ACCGCACCGCACCGCTTGTGTCCGATTCAGTCATGCCCGCGACCCCATCTTCGGCAACCAGATCATCCCC
GACACCGCTATCCTCAGCGTGGTGCCATTTCACCACGGCTTCGGCATGTTCACCACGCTGGGCTACTTGA
TCTGCGGCTTTCGGGTCGTGCTCATGTACCGCTTCGAGGAGGAGCTATTCTTGCGCAGCTTGCAAGACTA
TAAGATTCAATCTGCCCTGCTGGTGCCCACACTATTTAGCTTCTTCGCTAAGAGCACTCTCATCGACAAG
TACGACCTAAGCAACTTGCACGAGATCGCCAGCGGCGGGGCGCCGCTCAGCAAGGAGGTAGGTGAGGCCG
TGGCCAAACGCTTCCACCTACCAGGCATCCGCCAGGGCTACGGCCTGACAGAAACAACCAGCGCCATTCT
GATCACCCCCGAAGGGGACGACAAGCCTGGCGCAGTAGGCAAGGTGGTGCCCTTCTTCGAGGCTAAGGTG
GTGGACTTGGACACCGGTAAGACACTGGGTGTGAACCAGCGCGGCGAGCTGTGCGTCCGTGGCCCCATGA
TCATGAGCGGCTACGTTAACAACCCCGAGGCTACAAACGCTCTCATCGACAAGGACGGCTGGCTGCACAG
CGGCGACATCGCCTACTGGGACGAGGACGAGCACTTCTTCATCGTGGACCGGCTGAAGAGCCTGATCAAA
TACAAGGGCTACCAGGTAGCCCCAGCCGAACTGGAGAGCATCCTGCTGCAACACCCCAACATCTTCGACG
CCGGGGTCGCCGGCCTGCCCGACGACGATGCCGGCGAGCTGCCCGCCGCAGTCGTCGTGCTGGAACACGG
TAAAACCATGACCGAGAAGGAGATCGTGGACTATGTGGCCAGCCAGGTTACAACCGCCAAGAAGCTGCGC
GGTGGTGTTGTGTTCGTGGACGAGGTGCCTAAAGGACTGACCGGCAAGTTGGACGCCCGCAAGATCCGCG
AGATTCTCATTAAGGCCAAGAAGGGCGGCAAGATCGCCGTGTAATAATTCTAGAGCTTATCGATACCGTC
GACCTCGAATCACTAGTCAGCTGGAATTCCGCCCCCCCCCCCTAACGTTACTGGCCGAAGCCGCTTGGAA
TAAGGCCGGTGTGCGTTTGTCTATATGTTATTTTCCACCATATTGCCGTCTTTTGGCAATGTGAGGGCCC
GGAAACCTGGCCCTGTCTTCTTGACGAGCATTCCTAGGGGTCTTTCCCCTCTCGCCAAAGGAATGCAAGG
TCTGTTGAATGTCGTGAAGGAAGCAGTTCCTCTGGAAGCTTCTTGAAGACAAACAACGTCTGTAGCGACC
CTTTGCAGGCAGCGGAACCCCCCACCTGGCGACAGGTGCCTCTGCGGCCAAAAGCCACGTGTATAAGATA
CACCTGCAAAGGCGGCACAACCCCAGTGCCACGTTGTGAGTTGGATAGTTGTGGAAAGAGTCAAATGGCT
CTCCTCAAGCGTATTCAACAAGGGGCTGAAGGATGCCCAGAAGGTACCCCATTGTATGGGATCTGATCTG
GGGCCTCGGTGCACATGCTTTACATGTGTTTAGTCGAGGTTAAAAAAACGTCTAGGCCCCCCGAACCACG
GGGACGTGGTTTTCCTTTGAAAAACACGATGATAAGCTTGCCACAACCATGGCTTCCAAGGTGTACGACC
CCGAGCAACGCAAACGCATGATCACTGGGCCTCAGTGGTGGGCTCGCTGCAAGCAAATGAACGTGCTGGA
CTCCTTCATCAACTACTATGATTCCGAGAAGCACGCCGAGAACGCCGTGATTTTTCTGCATGGTAACGCT
GCCTCCAGCTACCTGTGGAGGCACGTCGTGCCTCACATCGAGCCCGTGGCTAGATGCATCATCCCTGATC
TGATCGGAATGGGTAAGTCCGGCAAGAGCGGGAATGGCTCATATCGCCTCCTGGATCACTACAAGTACCT
CACCGCTTGGTTCGAGCTGCTGAACCTTCCAAAGAAAATCATCTTTGTGGGCCACGACTGGGGGGCTTGT
CTGGCCTTTCACTACTCCTACGAGCACCAAGACAAGATCAAGGCCATCGTCCATGCTGAGAGTGTCGTGG
ACGTGATCGAGTCCTGGGACGAGTGGCCTGACATCGAGGAGGATATCGCCCTGATCAAGAGCGAAGAGGG
CGAGAAAATGGTGCTTGAGAATAACTTCTTCGTCGAGACCATGCTCCCAAGCAAGATCATGCGGAAACTG
GAGCCTGAGGAGTTCGCTGCCTACCTGGAGCCATTCAAGGAGAAGGGCGAGGTTAGACGGCCTACCCTCT
CCTGGCCTCGCGAGATCCCTCTCGTTAAGGGAGGCAAGCCCGACGTCGTCCAGATTGTCCGCAACTACAA
CGCCTACCTTCGGGCCAGCGACGATCTGCCTAAGATGTTCATCGAGTCCGACCCTGGGTTCTTTTCCAAC
GCTATTGTCGAGGGAGCTAAGAAGTTCCCTAACACCGAGTTCGTGAAGGTGAAGGGCCTCCACTTCAGCC
AGGAGGACGCTCCAGATGAAATGGGTAAGTACATCAAGAGCTTCGTGGAGCGCGTGCTGAAGAACGAGCA
GTAATTCTAGAGTCGGGGCGGCCGGCCGCTTCGAGCAGACATGATAAGATACATTGATGAGTTTGGACAA
ACCACAACTAGAATGCAGTGAAAAAAATGCTTTATTTGTGAAATTTGTGATGCTATTGCTTTATTTGTAA
CCATTATAAGCTGCAATAAACAAGTTAACAACAACAATTGCATTCATTTTATGTTTCAGGTTCAGGGGGA
GGTGTGGGAGGTTTTTTAAAGCAAGTAAAACCTCTACAAATGTGGTAAAATCGATAAGGATCCGTCGACC
GATGCCCTTGAGAGCCTTCAACCCAGTCAGCTCCTTCCGGTGGGCGCGGGGCATGACTATCGTCGCCGCA
CTTATGACTGTCTTCTTTATCATGCAACTCGTAGGACAGGTGCCGGCAGCGCTCTTCCGCTTCCTCGCTC
ACTGACTCGCTGCGCTCGGTCGTTCGGCTGCGGCGAGCGGTATCAGCTCACTCAAAGGCGGTAATACGGT
TATCCACAGAATCAGGGGATAACGCAGGAAAGAACATGTGAGCAAAAGGCCAGCAAAAGGCCAGGAACCG
TAAAAAGGCCGCGTTGCTGGCGTTTTTCCATAGGCTCCGCCCCCCTGACGAGCATCACAAAAATCGACGC
TCAAGTCAGAGGTGGCGAAACCCGACAGGACTATAAAGATACCAGGCGTTTCCCCCTGGAAGCTCCCTCG
TGCGCTCTCCTGTTCCGACCCTGCCGCTTACCGGATACCTGTCCGCCTTTCTCCCTTCGGGAAGCGTGGC
GCTTTCTCATAGCTCACGCTGTAGGTATCTCAGTTCGGTGTAGGTCGTTCGCTCCAAGCTGGGCTGTGTG
CACGAACCCCCCGTTCAGCCCGACCGCTGCGCCTTATCCGGTAACTATCGTCTTGAGTCCAACCCGGTAA
GACACGACTTATCGCCACTGGCAGCAGCCACTGGTAACAGGATTAGCAGAGCGAGGTATGTAGGCGGTGC
TACAGAGTTCTTGAAGTGGTGGCCTAACTACGGCTACACTAGAAGAACAGTATTTGGTATCTGCGCTCTG
CTGAAGCCAGTTACCTTCGGAAAAAGAGTTGGTAGCTCTTGATCCGGCAAACAAACCACCGCTGGTAGCG
GTGGTTTTTTTGTTTGCAAGCAGCAGATTACGCGCAGAAAAAAAGGATCTCAAGAAGATCCTTTGATCTT
TTCTACGGGGTCTGACGCTCAGTGGAACGAAAACTCACGTTAAGGGATTTTGGTCATGAGATTATCAAAA
AGGATCTTCACCTAGATCCTTTTAAATTAAAAATGAAGTTTTAAATCAATCTAAAGTATATATGAGTAAA
CTTGGTCTGACAGCGGCCGCAAATGCTAAACCACTGCAGTGGTTACCAGTGCTTGATCAGTGAGGCACCG
ATCTCAGCGATCTGCCTATTTCGTTCGTCCATAGTGGCCTGACTCCCCGTCGTGTAGATCACTACGATTC
GTGAGGGCTTACCATCAGGCCCCAGCGCAGCAATGATGCCGCGAGAGCCGCGTTCACCGGCCCCCGATTT
GTCAGCAATGAACCAGCCAGCAGGGAGGGCCGAGCGAAGAAGTGGTCCTGCTACTTTGTCCGCCTCCATC
CAGTCTATGAGCTGCTGTCGTGATGCTAGAGTAAGAAGTTCGCCAGTGAGTAGTTTCCGAAGAGTTGTGG
CCATTGCTACTGGCATCGTGGTATCACGCTCGTCGTTCGGTATGGCTTCGTTCAACTCTGGTTCCCAGCG
GTCAAGCCGGGTCACATGATCACCCATATTATGAAGAAATGCAGTCAGCTCCTTAGGGCCTCCGATCGTT
GTCAGAAGTAAGTTGGCCGCGGTGTTGTCGCTCATGGTAATGGCAGCACTACACAATTCTCTTACCGTCA
TGCCATCCGTAAGATGCTTTTCCGTGACCGGCGAGTACTCAACCAAGTCGTTTTGTGAGTAGTGTATACG
GCGACCAAGCTGCTCTTGCCCGGCGTCTATACGGGACAACACCGCGCCACATAGCAGTACTTTGAAAGTG
CTCATCATCGGGAATCGTTCTTCGGGGCGGAAAGACTCAAGGATCTTGCCGCTATTGAGATCCAGTTCGA
TATAGCCCACTCTTGCACCCAGTTGATCTTCAGCATCTTTTACTTTCACCAGCGTTTCGGGGTGTGCAAA
AACAGGCAAGCAAAATGCCGCAAAGAAGGGAATGAGTGCGACACGAAAATGTTGGATGCTCATACTCGTC
CTTTTTCAATATTATTGAAGCATTTATCAGGGTTACTAGTACGTCTCTCAAGGATAAGTAAGTAATATTA
AGGTACGGGAGGTATTGGACAGGCCGCAATAAAATATCTTTATTTTCATTACATCTGTGTGTTGGTTTTT
TGTGTGAATCGATAGTACTAACATACGCTCTCCATCAAAACAAAACGAAACAAAACAAACTAGCAAAATA
GGCTGTCCCCAGTGCAAGTGCAGGTGCCAGAACATTTCTCTGGCCTAACTGGCCGGTACCTGAGCTCGCT
AGCCTCGAGGATATCAGATCTGCGCAGCACCATGGCCTGAAATAACCT
Features (pLannotate 1.2.2; 13 found; start..end, strand, type, name):
     29..386     +  promoter       SV40 promoter: SV40 enhancer and early promoter
    422..2074    +  CDS            luciferase: firefly luciferase synthetic luc2 version of the luciferase gene
   2084..2108    +  misc_feature   MCS (fragment): pBluescript multiple cloning site
   2233..2695    +  misc_feature   IRES: internal ribosome entry site (IRES) of the encephalomyocarditis virus (EMCV)
   2709..3644    +  CDS            hRluc: Renilla luciferase human codon-optimized
   3685..3806    -  polyA_signal   SV40 poly(A) signal: SV40 polyadenylation signal
   3829..3897    -  CDS            large T antigen (fragment): large T antigen from SV40 (simian virus 40)
   3913..4045    +  CDS            TcR (fragment): tetracycline efflux protein; tet; confers resistance to tetracycline
   4225..4813    -  rep_origin     ori: high-copy-number ColE1/pMB1/pBR322/pUC origin of replication
   5013..5873    -  CDS            AmpR: β-lactamase confers resistance to ampicillin, carbenicillin, and related antibiotics
   5874..5915    -  promoter       AmpR promoter (fragment): bla
   5978..6026    +  polyA_signal   poly(A) signal: synthetic polyadenylation signal
   6040..6131    +  misc_feature   pause site: RNA polymerase II transcriptional pause signal from the human α2 globin gene
