[The description below was written by a language model from this plasmid's Addgene catalogue record and pLannotate feature annotations shown in this document.]
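Description:
R5 EMCV is a dicistronic luciferase reporter plasmid of 6,208 bp built on the Promega pGL4.13 backbone and intended for expression in mammalian cells. It is maintained in E. coli through a high-copy ColE1/pUC-type origin and selected with ampicillin via the β-lactamase gene. The annotation also picks up short fragments of a tetracycline resistance gene and SV40 large T antigen, which appear to be non-functional remnants of backbone sequence rather than working parts.

The payload is a single transcription unit driven by the SV40 enhancer and early promoter. The first cistron is the synthetic luc2 version of firefly luciferase, followed by a short multiple cloning site fragment and then the encephalomyocarditis virus (EMCV) internal ribosome entry site, which was inserted between retained EcoRI and NcoI sites. The second cistron, immediately downstream of the IRES, is human codon-optimized Renilla luciferase, and an SV40 polyadenylation signal lies after it, although the annotation places this signal on the opposite strand. In this arrangement, firefly luciferase reports cap-dependent translation of the mRNA, while Renilla luciferase reports internal initiation directed by the EMCV IRES, so the ratio of the two activities measures IRES function normalized to transcript level. A synthetic poly(A) signal and an RNA polymerase II transcriptional pause site from the human α2 globin gene sit upstream of the promoter, a standard pGL4 feature that limits read-through transcription from the backbone into the reporter cassette.

The associated publication concerns rRNA processing and translation in mammalian cells studied with a synthetic 18S rRNA expression system, which suggests the plasmid served there as a reporter of IRES-dependent translation, though the record does not spell out this role.
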