Addgene plasmid #51733: R5 EMCV
Purpose: Dicistronic vector with EMCV IRES
Depositing lab: Vincent Mauro. Depositing organization: Scripps California (The Scripps Research Institute). Publication: Analysis of rRNA processing and translation in mammalian cells using a synthetic 18S rRNA expression system. Burman LG, Mauro VP. Nucleic Acids Res. 2012 Sep;40(16):8085-98. doi: 10.1093/nar/gks530. Epub 2012 Jun 20. PubMed 22718970.
Backbone
  Vector backbone: pGl4.13
  Backbone manufacturer: Promega
  Backbone size w/o insert (bp): 4600
  Total vector size (bp): 6208
Growth in bacteria
  Bacterial resistance: Ampicillin, 100 μg/mL
  Growth temperature: 37°C
  Growth strain: DH5alpha
  Copy number: High Copy
Gene/Insert
  Gene/Insert name: EMCV IRES
  Insert size (bp): 583
  Cloning method: Restriction Enzyme; 5′ cloning site EcoRI (not destroyed); 3′ cloning site NcoI (not destroyed)
  Sequencing primers: 5′ TTCTAGAGCTTATCGATACC; 3′ TGAAGGAGTCCAGCACGTTC
Terms and licenses: Academic/Nonprofit Terms; Industry Terms: Not Available to Industry
How to cite: R5 EMCV was a gift from Vincent Mauro (Addgene plasmid # 51733 ; http://n2t.net/addgene:51733 ; RRID:Addgene_51733)
