>Addgene plasmid #51733 | R5 EMCV | addgene partial sequence | sequence record 89718 | pBluescript-KS 5'-TCGAGGTCGACGGTATC-3'
ATCTTGCCGCCCTTCTTGGCCTTAATGAGAATCTCGCGGATCTTGCGGGCGTCCAACTTGCCGGTCAGTC
CTTTAGGCACCTCGTCCACGAACACAACACCACCGCGCAGCTTCTTGGCGGTTGTAACCTGGCTGGCCAC
ATAGTCCACGATCTCCTTCTCGGTCATGGTTTTACCGTGTTCCAGCACGACGACTGCGGCGGGCAGCTCG
CCGGCATCGTCGTCGGGCAGGCCGGCGACCCCGGCGTCGAAGATGTTGGGGTGTTGCAGCAGGATGCTCT
CCAGTTCGGCTGGGGCTACCTGGTAGCCCTTGTATTTGATCAGGCTCTTCAGCCGGTCCACGATGAAGAA
GTGCTCGTCCTCGTCCCAGTAGGCGATGTCGCCGCTGTGCAGCCAGCCGTCCTTGTCGATGAGAGCGTTT
GTAGCCTCGGGGTTGTTAACGTAGCCGCTCATGATCATGGGGCCACGGACGCACAGCTCGCCGCGCTGGT
TCACACCCAGTGTCTTACCGGTGTCCAAGTCCACCACCTTAGCCTCGAAGAAGGGCACCACCTTGCCTAC
TGCGCCAGGCTTGTCGTCCCCTTCGGGGGTGATCAGAATGGCGCTGGTTGTTTCTGTCAGGCCGTAGCCC
TGGCGGATGCCTGGTAGGTGGAAGCGTTTGGCCACGGCCTCACCTACCTCCTTGCTGAGCGGCGCCCCGC
CGCTGGCGATCTCGTGCAAGTTGCTTAGGTCGTACTTGTCGATGAGAGTGCTCTTAGCGAAGAAGCTAAA
TAGTGTGGGCACCAGCAGGGCAGATTGAATCTTATAGTCTTGCAAGCTGCGCAAGAATAGCTCCTCCTCG
AAGCGGTACATGAGCACGACCCGAAAGCCGCAGATCAAGTAGCCCAGCGTGGTGAACATGCCGAAGCCGT
GGTGAAATGGCACCACGCTGAGGA
