>Addgene plasmid #51733 | R5 EMCV | addgene partial sequence | sequence record 89719 | EBV-rev 5'-GTGGTTTGTCCAAACTCATC-3'
AGCGGCCGGCCGCCCCGACTCTAGAATTACTGCTCGTTCTTCAGCACGCGCTCCACGAAGCTCTTGATGT
ACTTACCCATTTCATCTGGAGCGTCCTCCTGGCTGAAGTGGAGGCCCTTCACCTTCACGAACTCGGTGTT
AGGGAACTTCTTAGCTCCCTCGACAATAGCGTTGGAAAAGAACCCAGGGTCGGACTCGATGAACATCTTA
GGCAGATCGTCGCTGGCCCGAAGGTAGGCGTTGTAGTTGCGGACAATCTGGACGACGTCGGGCTTGCCTC
CCTTAACGAGAGGGATCTCGCGAGGCCAGGAGAGGGTAGGCCGTCTAACCTCGCCCTTCTCCTTGAATGG
CTCCAGGTAGGCAGCGAACTCCTCAGGCTCCAGTTTCCGCATGATCTTGCTTGGGAGCATGGTCTCGACG
AAGAAGTTATTCTCAAGCACCATTTTCTCGCCCTCTTCGCTCTTGATCAGGGCGATATCCTCCTCGATGT
CAGGCCACTCGTCCCAGGACTCGATCACGTCCACGACACTCTCAGCATGGACGATGGCCTTGATCTTGTC
TTGGTGCTCGTAGGAGTAGTGAAAGGCCAGACAAGCCCCCCAGTCGTGGCCCACAAAGATGATTTTCTTT
GGAAGGTTCAGCAGCTCGAACCAAGCGGTGAGGTACTTGTAGTGATCCAGGAGGCGATATGAGCCATTCC
CGCTCTTGCCGGACTTACCCATTCCGATCAGATCAGGGATGATGCATCTAGCCACGGGCTCGATGTGAGG
CACGACGTGCCTCCACAGGTAGCTGGAGGCAGCGTTACCATGCAGAAAAATCACGGCGTTCTCGGCGTGC
TTCTCGGAATCATAGTAGTTGATGAAGGAGTCCAGCACGTTCATTTGCTTGCAGCGAGCCCACCACTGAG
GCCCAGTGATCATGCGTTTGCGTTGCTCGGGGTCGTA
